>Addgene plasmid #161147 | pDONR221-SLC25A32_STOP | addgene full sequence | sequence record 430413 | Addgene NGS Result
CAAATAATGATTTTATTTTGACTGATAGTGACCTGTTCGTTGCAACACATTGATGAGCAATGCTTTTTTA
TAATGCCAACTTTGTACAAAAAAGCAGGCTCCACCATGACCGGACAGGGACAGTCTGCCAGCGGAAGCTC
CGCCTGGTCTACAGTGTTTAGGCACGTGCGCTACGAGAACCTGATCGCAGGCGTGTCCGGAGGCGTGCTG
TCTAATCTGGCCCTGCACCCACTGGACCTGGTGAAGATCCGGTTCGCCGTGAGCGATGGCCTGGAGCTGA
GACCCAAGTACAACGGCATCCTGCACTGCCTGACCACAATCTGGAAGCTGGACGGACTGAGGGGACTGTA
TCAGGGAGTGACCCCAAACATCTGGGGAGCAGGACTGTCTTGGGGACTGTACTTCTTTTTCTATAATGCC
ATCAAGAGCTACAAGACCGAGGGAAGGGCAGAGAGACTGGAGGCCACAGAGTATCTGGTGAGCGCCGCAG
AGGCAGGAGCAATGACCCTGTGCATCACAAACCCTCTGTGGGTGACCAAGACAAGGCTGATGCTGCAGTA
CGACGCCGTGGTGAATTCCCCACACCGCCAGTATAAGGGCATGTTTGATACCCTGGTGAAGATCTACAAG
TATGAGGGCGTGAGGGGCCTGTACAAGGGCTTTGTGCCAGGACTGTTCGGCACATCCCACGGCGCCCTGC
AGTTCATGGCCTACGAGCTGCTGAAGCTGAAGTATAACCAGCACATCAATAGGCTGCCAGAGGCACAGCT
GTCTACCGTGGAGTATATCAGCGTGGCCGCCCTGTCCAAGATCTTTGCCGTGGCCGCCACATACCCTTAT
CAGGTGGTGCGGGCCAGACTGCAGGACCAGCACATGTTTTACTCCGGCGTGATCGATGTGATCACCAAGA
CATGGCGGAAGGAGGGCGTGGGCGGCTTCTATAAGGGCATCGCCCCCAACCTGATCAGAGTGACCCCTGC
CTGCTGTATCACATTTGTGGTGTACGAGAACGTGAGCCACTTCCTGCTGGATCTGAGGGAGAAGCGCAAG
TAAGACCCAGCTTTCTTGTACAAAGTTGGCATTATAAGAAAGCATTGCTTATCAATTTGTTGCAACGAAC
AGGTCACTATCAGTCAAAATAAAATCATTATTTGCCATCCAGCTGATATCCCCTATAGTGAGTCGTATTA
CATGGTCATAGCTGTTTCCTGGCAGCTCTGGCCCGTGTCTCAAAATCTCTGATGTTACATTGCACAAGAT
AAAAATATATCATCATGAACAATAAAACTGTCTGCTTACATAAACAGTAATACAAGGGGTGTTATGAGCC
ATATTCAACGGGAAACGTCGAGGCCGCGATTAAATTCCAACATGGATGCTGATTTATATGGGTATAAATG
GGCTCGCGATAATGTCGGGCAATCAGGTGCGACAATCTATCGCTTGTATGGGAAGCCCGATGCGCCAGAG
TTGTTTCTGAAACATGGCAAAGGTAGCGTTGCCAATGATGTTACAGATGAGATGGTCAGACTAAACTGGC
TGACGGAATTTATGCCTCTTCCGACCATCAAGCATTTTATCCGTACTCCTGATGATGCATGGTTACTCAC
CACTGCGATCCCCGGAAAAACAGCATTCCAGGTATTAGAAGAATATCCTGATTCAGGTGAAAATATTGTT
GATGCGCTGGCAGTGTTCCTGCGCCGGTTGCATTCGATTCCTGTTTGTAATTGTCCTTTTAACAGCGATC
GCGTATTTCGTCTCGCTCAGGCGCAATCACGAATGAATAACGGTTTGGTTGATGCGAGTGATTTTGATGA
CGAGCGTAATGGCTGGCCTGTTGAACAAGTCTGGAAAGAAATGCATAAACTTTTGCCATTCTCACCGGAT
TCAGTCGTCACTCATGGTGATTTCTCACTTGATAACCTTATTTTTGACGAGGGGAAATTAATAGGTTGTA
TTGATGTTGGACGAGTCGGAATCGCAGACCGATACCAGGATCTTGCCATCCTATGGAACTGCCTCGGTGA
GTTTTCTCCTTCATTACAGAAACGGCTTTTTCAAAAATATGGTATTGATAATCCTGATATGAATAAATTG
CAGTTTCATTTGATGCTCGATGAGTTTTTCTAATCAGAATTGGTTAATTGGTTGTAACACTGGCAGAGCA
TTACGCTGACTTGACGGGACGGCGCAAGCTCATGACCAAAATCCCTTAACGTGAGTTACGCGTCGTTCCA
CTGAGCGTCAGACCCCGTAGAAAAGATCAAAGGATCTTCTTGAGATCCTTTTTTTCTGCGCGTAATCTGC
TGCTTGCAAACAAAAAAACCACCGCTACCAGCGGTGGTTTGTTTGCCGGATCAAGAGCTACCAACTCTTT
TTCCGAAGGTAACTGGCTTCAGCAGAGCGCAGATACCAAATACTGTTCTTCTAGTGTAGCCGTAGTTAGG
CCACCACTTCAAGAACTCTGTAGCACCGCCTACATACCTCGCTCTGCTAATCCTGTTACCAGTGGCTGCT
GCCAGTGGCGATAAGTCGTGTCTTACCGGGTTGGACTCAAGACGATAGTTACCGGATAAGGCGCAGCGGT
CGGGCTGAACGGGGGGTTCGTGCACACAGCCCAGCTTGGAGCGAACGACCTACACCGAACTGAGATACCT
ACAGCGTGAGCTATGAGAAAGCGCCACGCTTCCCGAAGGGAGAAAGGCGGACAGGTATCCGGTAAGCGGC
AGGGTCGGAACAGGAGAGCGCACGAGGGAGCTTCCAGGGGGAAACGCCTGGTATCTTTATAGTCCTGTCG
GGTTTCGCCACCTCTGACTTGAGCGTCGATTTTTGTGATGCTCGTCAGGGGGGCGGAGCCTATGGAAAAA
CGCCAGCAACGCGGCCTTTTTACGGTTCCTGGCCTTTTGCTGGCCTTTTGCTCACATGTTCTTTCCTGCG
TTATCCCCTGATTCTGTGGATAACCGTATTACCGCCTTTGAGTGAGCTGATACCGCTCGCCGCAGCCGAA
CGACCGAGCGCAGCGAGTCAGTGAGCGAGGAAGCGGAAGAGCGCCCAATACGCAAACCGCCTCTCCCCGC
GCGTTGGCCGATTCATTAATGCAGCTGGCACGACAGGTTTCCCGACTGGAAAGCGGGCAGTGAGCGCAAC
GCAATTAATACGCGTACCGCTAGCCAGGAAGAGTTTGTAGAAACGCAAAAAGGCCATCCGTCAGGATGGC
CTTCTGCTTAGTTTGATGCCTGGCAGTTTATGGCGGGCGTCCTGCCCGCCACCCTCCGGGCCGTTGCTTC
ACAACGTTCAAATCCGCTCCCGGCGGATTTGTCCTACTCAGGAGAGCGTTCACCGACAAACAACAGATAA
AACGAAAGGCCCAGTCTTCCGACTGAGCCTTTCGTTTTATTTGATGCCTGGCAGTTCCCTACTCTCGCGT
TAACGCTAGCATGGATGTTTTCCCAGTCACGACGTTGTAAAACGACGGCCAGTCTTAAGCTCGGGCCC
Features (pLannotate 1.2.2; 10 found; start..end, strand, type, name):
      1..100     +  protein_bind   attL1: mutant version of attL; recombination site for the Gateway® LR reaction LR Clonase™
    106..1050    +  CDS            SLC25A32: MFTC_HUMAN - Also known as MFT, MFTC. Experimental evidence at protein level: Swiss-Prot protein existence level 1. Transports folate across the inner membranes of mitochondria (PubMed:15140890, PubMed:29666258). Can also transport FAD across the mitochondrial inner membrane (PubMed:16165386). From Homo sapiens (Human).
   1055..1154    -  protein_bind   attL2: mutant version of attL; recombination site for the Gateway® LR reaction LR Clonase™
   1172..1190    -  promoter       T7 promoter: promoter for bacteriophage T7 RNA polymerase
   1324..2133    +  CDS            KanR: aminoglycoside phosphotransferase; aph(3')-Ia; confers resistance to kanamycin in bacteria or G418 (Geneticin®) in eukaryotes
   2280..2868    +  rep_origin     ori: high-copy-number ColE1/pMB1/pBR322/pUC origin of replication
   3051..3143    +  CDS            lacI (fragment): lac repressor; lacI; The lac repressor binds to the lac operator to inhibit transcription in E. coli. This inhibition can be relieved by adding lactose or isopropyl-β-D-thiogalactopyranoside (IPTG).
   3198..3225    -  terminator     rrnB T2 terminator: transcription terminator T2 from the E. coli rrnB gene
   3357..3400    +  terminator     rrnB T1 terminator: Escherichia coli rrnB; transcription terminator T1 from the E. coli rrnB gene
   3447..3483    -  CDS            lacZα (fragment): LacZα fragment of β-galactosidase; lacZ fragment
