[The description below was written by a language model from this plasmid's Addgene catalogue record and pLannotate feature annotations shown in this document.]
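Description:
pDONR221-SLC25A32_STOP is a Gateway entry clone built on the pDONR221 backbone, carrying a codon-optimized open reading frame for human SLC25A32 (also called MFT or MFTC), a mitochondrial carrier that transports folate, and reportedly FAD, across the inner mitochondrial membrane. The sequenced plasmid is about 3.5 kb. It is maintained in E. coli through a high-copy ColE1/pUC-type origin and selected with kanamycin via an aminoglycoside phosphotransferase (KanR) gene. Although the catalogue lists the vector type as mammalian expression, the feature table shows no eukaryotic promoter or polyadenylation signal upstream or downstream of the insert, so the plasmid itself serves as a shuttle for the ORF rather than as an expression construct.

The roughly 950 bp ORF sits between attL1 and attL2 sites, the recombination sites used in the Gateway LR reaction, which allows directional transfer of the coding sequence into any attR-containing destination vector of the user's choice. This version ends the ORF with a stop codon, so it suits destination vectors that express the native protein or add N-terminal tags, whereas C-terminal fusions would not be read through; the depositor notes that a companion clone lacking the stop codon exists for that purpose. Other annotated elements are standard backbone remnants: a T7 promoter lying just outside attL2, rrnB T1 and T2 terminators that insulate the cloning region from read-through transcription, and short lacI and lacZα fragments with no functional role. The plasmid belongs to a large consortium collection of solute carrier (SLC) transporter clones intended to support functional and drug-discovery studies of this protein family.
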