Addgene plasmid #161147: pDONR221-SLC25A32_STOP
Purpose: Gateway entry clone with codon-optimized ORF sequence for subcloning into custom expression vectors. Contains a STOP codon at the end of the codon-optimized ORF sequence.
Depositing lab: RESOLUTE Consortium & Giulio Superti-Furga. Depositing organization: CeMM Research Center for Molecular Medicine. Publication: The RESOLUTE consortium: unlocking SLC transporters for drug discovery. Superti-Furga G, Lackner D, Wiedmer T, Ingles-Prieto A, Barbosa B, Girardi E, Goldmann U, Gurtl B, Klavins K, Klimek C, Lindinger S, Lineiro-Retes E, Muller AC, Onstein S, Redinger G, Reil D, Sedlyarov V, Wolf G, Crawford M, Everley R, ... Steppan CM. Nat Rev Drug Discov. 2020 Jul;19(7):429-430. doi: 10.1038/d41573-020-00056-6. PubMed 32265506.
Backbone
  Vector backbone: pDONR221
  Backbone manufacturer: ThermoFisher Scientific
  Backbone size w/o insert (bp): 2550
  Vector type: Mammalian Expression
Growth in bacteria
  Bacterial resistance: Kanamycin, 50 μg/mL
  Growth temperature: 37°C
  Growth strain: NEB Stable
  Copy number: High Copy
Gene/Insert
  Gene/Insert name: SLC25A32 (alt name: MFTC)
  Species: H. sapiens (human)
  Insert size (bp): 948
  Entrez Gene: SLC25A32 (a.k.a. MFT, MFTC, RREI)
  Cloning method: Gateway Cloning
  Sequencing primers: 5′ M13-fwd; 3′ M13-rev
Terms and licenses: Academic/Nonprofit Terms; Industry Terms
Depositor comments: This plasmid contains a STOP codon at the end of the codon-optimized ORF. For the version of this plasmid that does not contain a STOP codon, please see Addgene plasmid 131981 For more information on the full Resolute plasmid collection, please see www.addgene.org/depositor-collections/re-solute/. Please provide your feedback on this plasmid to the RESOLUTE consortium by filling out their RESOLUTE repository feedback form: https://forms.office.com/Pages/ResponsePage.aspx?id=0e05yklzmkS7rjFGQL4N7z4feCLQvEJAmVcOCM_u885UN1JJRko0Ukg4TVQwNTZLOUxPQVJWT1NHUCQlQCN0PWcu
How to cite: pDONR221-SLC25A32_STOP was a gift from RESOLUTE Consortium & Giulio Superti-Furga (Addgene plasmid # 161147 ; http://n2t.net/addgene:161147 ; RRID:Addgene_161147)
