>Addgene plasmid #161147 | pDONR221-SLC25A32_STOP | depositor partial sequence | sequence record 312229 | Codon-optimized ORF of SLC25A32
ATGACCGGACAGGGACAGTCTGCCAGCGGAAGCTCCGCCTGGTCTACAGTGTTTAGGCACGTGCGCTACG
AGAACCTGATCGCAGGCGTGTCCGGAGGCGTGCTGTCTAATCTGGCCCTGCACCCACTGGACCTGGTGAA
GATCCGGTTCGCCGTGAGCGATGGCCTGGAGCTGAGACCCAAGTACAACGGCATCCTGCACTGCCTGACC
ACAATCTGGAAGCTGGACGGACTGAGGGGACTGTATCAGGGAGTGACCCCAAACATCTGGGGAGCAGGAC
TGTCTTGGGGACTGTACTTCTTTTTCTATAATGCCATCAAGAGCTACAAGACCGAGGGAAGGGCAGAGAG
ACTGGAGGCCACAGAGTATCTGGTGAGCGCCGCAGAGGCAGGAGCAATGACCCTGTGCATCACAAACCCT
CTGTGGGTGACCAAGACAAGGCTGATGCTGCAGTACGACGCCGTGGTGAATTCCCCACACCGCCAGTATA
AGGGCATGTTTGATACCCTGGTGAAGATCTACAAGTATGAGGGCGTGAGGGGCCTGTACAAGGGCTTTGT
GCCAGGACTGTTCGGCACATCCCACGGCGCCCTGCAGTTCATGGCCTACGAGCTGCTGAAGCTGAAGTAT
AACCAGCACATCAATAGGCTGCCAGAGGCACAGCTGTCTACCGTGGAGTATATCAGCGTGGCCGCCCTGT
CCAAGATCTTTGCCGTGGCCGCCACATACCCTTATCAGGTGGTGCGGGCCAGACTGCAGGACCAGCACAT
GTTTTACTCCGGCGTGATCGATGTGATCACCAAGACATGGCGGAAGGAGGGCGTGGGCGGCTTCTATAAG
GGCATCGCCCCCAACCTGATCAGAGTGACCCCTGCCTGCTGTATCACATTTGTGGTGTACGAGAACGTGA
GCCACTTCCTGCTGGATCTGAGGGAGAAGCGCAAGTAA
